Addgene plasmid #221472: pDONR223_NKX2-1
Purpose: Gateway cloning of NKX2-1 short isoform overexpression
Depositing lab: Matthew Meyerson. Depositing organization: Broad Institute. Publication: Dosage amplification dictates oncogenic regulation by the NKX2-1 lineage factor in lung adenocarcinoma. Pulice JL, Meyerson M. bioRxiv [Preprint]. 2023 Oct 27:2023.10.26.563996. doi: 10.1101/2023.10.26.563996. PubMed 37994369.
Backbone
  Vector backbone: pDONR223
  Backbone manufacturer: Invitrogen
  Backbone size w/o insert (bp): 5005
  Vector type: Gateway Donor Vector
Growth in bacteria
  Bacterial resistance: Spectinomycin, 50 μg/mL
  Growth temperature: 37°C
  Growth strain: DH5alpha
  Copy number: High Copy
Gene/Insert
  Gene/Insert name: NKX2-1
  Species: H. sapiens (human)
  Insert size (bp): 1113
  Entrez Gene: NKX2-1 (a.k.a. BCH, BHC, NK-2, NKX2.1, NKX2A, NMTC1, T/EBP, TEBP, TITF1, TTF-1, TTF1)
  Cloning method: Gateway Cloning
  Sequencing primers: 5′ M13pUC-fwd; 3′ M13rev
Resource information
  A portion of this plasmid was derived from a plasmid made by: Mammalian Gene Collection (pOTB7-NKX2-1)
Terms and licenses: Academic/Nonprofit Terms; Industry Terms: Not Available to Industry
Depositor comments: Cloning of 371AA short isoform of NKX2-1 ORF
How to cite: pDONR223_NKX2-1 was a gift from Matthew Meyerson (Addgene plasmid # 221472 ; http://n2t.net/addgene:221472 ; RRID:Addgene_221472)
