[The description below was written by a language model from this plasmid's Addgene catalogue record and pLannotate feature annotations shown in this document.]
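Description:
pDONR223_NKX2-1 is a Gateway entry clone built in the Invitrogen pDONR223 donor backbone and carrying the human NKX2-1 open reading frame. Although catalogued as a Gateway donor vector, the sequenced plasmid (about 3.9 kb) is the recombined product. The 1,113 bp NKX2-1 coding sequence is flanked on both sides by attL-type recombination sites, which the automated annotation labels as attL3 variants, so the original donor cassette has been replaced by the insert. This also explains why the plasmid is smaller than the 5,005 bp listed for the empty backbone. The plasmid is maintained in E. coli through a high-copy ColE1/pUC-type origin. Selection is with spectinomycin via the aadA (SmR) aminoglycoside adenylyltransferase gene, which sits downstream of a class 1 integron Pc promoter fragment and a remnant of a gentamicin resistance gene.

The insert encodes the 371-amino-acid short isoform of NKX2-1 (also known as TTF-1 or TITF1), a homeodomain transcription factor involved in thyroid and lung differentiation. According to the record, it was derived from a Mammalian Gene Collection clone. No eukaryotic promoter, tag or reporter is annotated, so the plasmid is not an expression vector in itself. A T7 promoter lies just outside one att site, pointing back toward the insert, and rrnB T1 and T2 terminators upstream insulate the cassette from read-through transcription. The short lacI and lacZα fragments are backbone remnants. The construct's stated role is as a shuttle. An LR recombination reaction transfers the NKX2-1 ORF from between the attL sites into a destination vector of choice for overexpression. The associated work concerns NKX2-1 dosage in lung adenocarcinoma.
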