Features (pLannotate 1.2.2; 12 found; start..end, strand, type, name):
      2..97      +  protein_bind   attL3: mutant version of attL; recombination site for the Gateway® LR reaction LR Clonase™
    103..1215    +  CDS            NKX2-1: NKX21_HUMAN - Also known as NKX2A, TITF1, TTF1. Experimental evidence at protein level: Swiss-Prot protein existence level 1. Transcription factor that binds and activates the promoter of thyroid specific genes such as thyroglobulin, thyroperoxidase, and thyrotropin receptor. Crucial in the maintenance of the thyroid differentiation phenotype. May play a role in lung development and surfactant homeostasis. Forms a regulatory loop with GRHL2 that coordinates lung epithelial cell morphogenesis and differentiation. Activates the transcription of GNRHR and plays a role in enhancing the circadian o
   1220..1315    -  protein_bind   attL3: mutant version of attL; recombination site for the Gateway® LR reaction LR Clonase™
   1334..1352    -  promoter       T7 promoter: promoter for bacteriophage T7 RNA polymerase
   1542..1565    +  promoter       Pc promoter (fragment): intI1 (promoter lies within the coding sequence); class 1 integron promoter
   1741..1797    +  CDS            GmR (fragment): gentamycin acetyltransferase; aacC1; confers resistance to gentamycin
   1804..2595    +  CDS            SmR: aminoglycoside adenylyltransferase (Murphy, 1985); aadA; confers resistance to spectinomycin and streptomycin
   2688..3276    +  rep_origin     ori: high-copy-number ColE1/pMB1/pBR322/pUC origin of replication
   3459..3551    +  CDS            lacI (fragment): lac repressor; lacI; The lac repressor binds to the lac operator to inhibit transcription in E. coli. This inhibition can be relieved by adding lactose or isopropyl-β-D-thiogalactopyranoside (IPTG).
   3606..3633    -  terminator     rrnB T2 terminator: transcription terminator T2 from the E. coli rrnB gene
   3765..3808    +  terminator     rrnB T1 terminator: Escherichia coli rrnB; transcription terminator T1 from the E. coli rrnB gene
   3855..3891    -  CDS            lacZα (fragment): LacZα fragment of β-galactosidase; lacZ fragment
>Addgene plasmid #221472 | pDONR223_NKX2-1 | addgene full sequence | sequence record 437810 | Addgene NGS Result
CAAATAATGATTTTATTTTGACTGATAGTGACCTGTTCGTTGCAACAAATTGATGAGCAATGCTTTTTTA
TAATGCCAACTTTGTACAAAAAAGTTGGCACCATGTCGATGAGTCCAAAGCACACGACTCCGTTCTCAGT
GTCTGACATCTTGAGTCCCCTGGAGGAAAGCTACAAGAAAGTGGGCATGGAGGGCGGCGGCCTCGGGGCT
CCGCTGGCGGCGTACAGGCAGGGCCAGGCGGCACCGCCAACAGCGGCCATGCAGCAGCACGCCGTGGGGC
ACCACGGCGCCGTCACCGCCGCCTACCACATGACGGCGGCGGGGGTGCCCCAGCTCTCGCACTCCGCCGT
GGGGGGCTACTGCAACGGCAACCTGGGCAACATGAGCGAGCTGCCGCCGTACCAGGACACCATGAGGAAC
AGCGCCTCTGGCCCCGGATGGTACGGCGCCAACCCAGACCCGCGCTTCCCCGCCATCTCCCGCTTCATGG
GCCCGGCGAGCGGCATGAACATGAGCGGCATGGGCGGCCTGGGCTCGCTGGGGGACGTGAGCAAGAACAT
GGCCCCGCTGCCAAGCGCGCCGCGCAGGAAGCGCCGGGTGCTCTTCTCGCAGGCGCAGGTGTACGAGCTG
GAGCGACGCTTCAAGCAACAGAAGTACCTGTCGGCGCCGGAGCGCGAGCACCTGGCCAGCATGATCCACC
TGACGCCCACGCAGGTCAAGATCTGGTTCCAGAACCACCGCTACAAAATGAAGCGCCAGGCCAAGGACAA
GGCGGCGCAGCAGCAACTGCAGCAGGACAGCGGCGGCGGCGGGGGCGGCGGGGGCACCGGGTGCCCGCAG
CAGCAACAGGCTCAGCAGCAGTCGCCGCGACGCGTGGCGGTGCCGGTCCTGGTGAAAGACGGCAAACCGT
GCCAGGCGGGTGCCCCCGCGCCGGGCGCCGCCAGCCTACAAGGCCACGCGCAGCAGCAGGCGCAGCACCA
GGCGCAGGCCGCGCAGGCGGCGGCAGCGGCCATCTCCGTGGGCAGCGGTGGCGCCGGCCTTGGCGCACAC
CCGGGCCACCAGCCAGGCAGCGCAGGCCAGTCTCCGGACCTGGCGCACCACGCCGCCAGCCCCGCGGCGC
TGCAGGGCCAGGTATCCAGCCTGTCCCACCTGAACTCCTCGGGCTCGGACTACGGCACCATGTCCTGCTC
CACCTTGCTATACGGTCGGACCTGGTTGCCAACTTTCTTGTACAAAGTTGGCATTATAAGAAAGCATTGC
TTATCAATTTGTTGCAACGAACAGGTCACTATCAGTCAAAATAAAATCATTATTTGCCATCCAGCTGATA
TCCCCTATAGTGAGTCGTATTACATGGTCATAGCTGTTTCCTGGCAGCTCTGGCCCGTGTCTCAAAATCT
CTGATGTTACATTGCACAAGATAAAAATATATCATCATGCCTCCTCTAGACCAGCCAGGACAGAAATGCC
TCGACTTCGCTGCTACCCAAGGTTGCCGGGTGACGCACACCGTGGAAACGGATGAAGGCACGAACCCAGT
GGACATAAGCCTGTTCGGTTCGTAAGCTGTAATGCAAGTAGCGTATGCGCTCACGCAACTGGTCCAGAAC
CTTGACCGAACGCAGCGGTGGTAACGGCGCAGTGGCGGTTTTCATGGCTTGTTATGACTGTTTTTTTGGG
GTACAGTCTATGCCTCGGGCATCCAAGCAGCAAGCGCGTTACGCCGTGGGTCGATGTTTGATGTTATGGA
GCAGCAACGATGTTACGCAGCAGGGCAGTCGCCCTAAAACAAAGTTAAACATTATGAGGGAAGCGGTGAT
CGCCGAAGTATCGACTCAACTATCAGAGGTAGTTGGCGTCATCGAGCGCCATCTCGAACCGACGTTGCTG
GCCGTACATTTGTACGGCTCCGCAGTGGATGGCGGCCTGAAGCCACACAGTGATATTGATTTGCTGGTTA
CGGTGACCGTAAGGCTTGATGAAACAACGCGGCGAGCTTTGATCAACGACCTTTTGGAAACTTCGGCTTC
CCCTGGAGAGAGCGAGATTCTCCGCGCTGTAGAAGTCACCATTGTTGTGCACGACGACATCATTCCGTGG
CGTTATCCAGCTAAGCGCGAACTGCAATTTGGAGAATGGCAGCGCAATGACATTCTTGCAGGTATCTTCG
AGCCAGCCACGATCGACATTGATCTGGCTATCTTGCTGACAAAAGCAAGAGAACATAGCGTTGCCTTGGT
AGGTCCAGCGGCGGAGGAACTCTTTGATCCGGTTCCTGAACAGGATCTATTTGAGGCGCTAAATGAAACC
TTAACGCTATGGAACTCGCCGCCCGACTGGGCTGGCGATGAGCGAAATGTAGTGCTTACGTTGTCCCGCA
TTTGGTACAGCGCAGTAACCGGCAAAATCGCGCCGAAGGATGTCGCTGCCGACTGGGCAATGGAGCGCCT
GCCGGCCCAGTATCAGCCCGTCATACTTGAAGCTAGACAGGCTTATCTTGGACAAGAAGAAGATCGCTTG
GCCTCGCGCGCAGATCAGTTGGAAGAATTTGTCCACTACGTGAAAGGCGAGATCACCAAGGTAGTCGGCA
AATAACCCTCGAGCCACCCATGACCAAAATCCCTTAACGTGAGTTACGCGTCGTTCCACTGAGCGTCAGA
CCCCGTAGAAAAGATCAAAGGATCTTCTTGAGATCCTTTTTTTCTGCGCGTAATCTGCTGCTTGCAAACA
AAAAAACCACCGCTACCAGCGGTGGTTTGTTTGCCGGATCAAGAGCTACCAACTCTTTTTCCGAAGGTAA
CTGGCTTCAGCAGAGCGCAGATACCAAATACTGTTCTTCTAGTGTAGCCGTAGTTAGGCCACCACTTCAA
GAACTCTGTAGCACCGCCTACATACCTCGCTCTGCTAATCCTGTTACCAGTGGCTGCTGCCAGTGGCGAT
AAGTCGTGTCTTACCGGGTTGGACTCAAGACGATAGTTACCGGATAAGGCGCAGCGGTCGGGCTGAACGG
GGGGTTCGTGCACACAGCCCAGCTTGGAGCGAACGACCTACACCGAACTGAGATACCTACAGCGTGAGCT
ATGAGAAAGCGCCACGCTTCCCGAAGGGAGAAAGGCGGACAGGTATCCGGTAAGCGGCAGGGTCGGAACA
GGAGAGCGCACGAGGGAGCTTCCAGGGGGAAACGCCTGGTATCTTTATAGTCCTGTCGGGTTTCGCCACC
TCTGACTTGAGCGTCGATTTTTGTGATGCTCGTCAGGGGGGCGGAGCCTATGGAAAAACGCCAGCAACGC
GGCCTTTTTACGGTTCCTGGCCTTTTGCTGGCCTTTTGCTCACATGTTCTTTCCTGCGTTATCCCCTGAT
TCTGTGGATAACCGTATTACCGCCTTTGAGTGAGCTGATACCGCTCGCCGCAGCCGAACGACCGAGCGCA
GCGAGTCAGTGAGCGAGGAAGCGGAAGAGCGCCCAATACGCAAACCGCCTCTCCCCGCGCGTTGGCCGAT
TCATTAATGCAGCTGGCACGACAGGTTTCCCGACTGGAAAGCGGGCAGTGAGCGCAACGCAATTAATACG
CGTACCGCTAGCCAGGAAGAGTTTGTAGAAACGCAAAAAGGCCATCCGTCAGGATGGCCTTCTGCTTAGT
TTGATGCCTGGCAGTTTATGGCGGGCGTCCTGCCCGCCACCCTCCGGGCCGTTGCTTCACAACGTTCAAA
TCCGCTCCCGGCGGATTTGTCCTACTCAGGAGAGCGTTCACCGACAAACAACAGATAAAACGAAAGGCCC
AGTCTTCCGACTGAGCCTTTCGTTTTATTTGATGCCTGGCAGTTCCCTACTCTCGCGTTAACGCTAGCAT
GGATGTTTTCCCAGTCACGACGTTGTAAAACGACGGCCAGTCTTAAGCTCGGGCCC
